Addgene plasmid #110512: EGFP-PKCZ
Purpose: Fluorescent PKCZ
Depositing lab: Bernardo Mainou. Depositing organization: Emory University.
Backbone
  Vector backbone: pEGFP-N1
  Backbone size w/o insert (bp): 4700
  Vector type: Mammalian Expression
Growth in bacteria
  Bacterial resistance: Kanamycin, 50 μg/mL
  Growth temperature: 37°C
  Growth strain: DH5alpha
  Copy number: High Copy
Gene/Insert
  Gene/Insert name: PKCZ
  Species: H. sapiens (human)
  Entrez Gene: PRKCZ (a.k.a. PKC-ZETA, PKC2)
  Tag / fusion protein: EGFP (C terminal on backbone)
  Cloning method: Restriction Enzyme; 5′ cloning site EcoRI (not destroyed); 3′ cloning site SalI (not destroyed)
  Sequencing primers: 5′ unknown
Terms and licenses: Academic/Nonprofit Terms; Industry Terms: Not Available to Industry
How to cite: EGFP-PKCZ was a gift from Bernardo Mainou (Addgene plasmid # 110512 ; http://n2t.net/addgene:110512 ; RRID:Addgene_110512)
