[The description below was written by a language model from this plasmid's Addgene catalogue record and pLannotate feature annotations shown in this document.]
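Description:
EGFP-PKCZ is a mammalian expression plasmid built on the pEGFP-N1 backbone that produces human protein kinase C zeta (PRKCZ, also called PKC-zeta) fused to enhanced GFP. The PKCZ coding sequence was inserted between the EcoRI and SalI sites of the multiple cloning site, both of which remain intact. It sits directly upstream of the backbone's EGFP open reading frame, so the fluorescent protein is attached to the C-terminus of the kinase despite the order suggested by the plasmid name. Transcription is driven by the human cytomegalovirus immediate early enhancer and promoter and terminated by the SV40 polyadenylation signal. The sequenced record is about 6.5 kb, consistent with a roughly 1.8 kb insert in the 4.7 kb backbone.

Propagation in E. coli relies on a high-copy ColE1/pUC-type origin with kanamycin selection. The Tn5 aminoglycoside phosphotransferase gene (NeoR/KanR) is preceded by both a bacterial bla promoter and the SV40 enhancer/early promoter and followed by the HSV TK polyadenylation signal. The same marker therefore gives kanamycin resistance in bacteria and can support G418 selection of stably transfected mammalian cells. An f1 phage origin is also present and would allow single-stranded DNA production. The short hits annotated as large T antigen, ble and bGH poly(A) fragments are most likely incidental matches to backbone sequence rather than functional elements.

The stated purpose is simply a fluorescent PKCZ. The record does not describe specific experiments, but a construct of this kind is typically transfected into mammalian cells to follow expression and subcellular localization of the kinase by fluorescence microscopy.
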