Features (pLannotate 1.2.2; 17 found; start..end, strand, type, name):
      1..304     +  enhancer       CMV enhancer: human cytomegalovirus immediate early enhancer
    305..508     +  promoter       CMV promoter: human cytomegalovirus (CMV) immediate early promoter
    531..574     +  misc_feature   MCS (fragment): multiple cloning site
    575..2350    +  CDS            PRKCZ: KPCZ_HUMAN - Also known as PKC2. Experimental evidence at protein level: Swiss-Prot protein existence level 1. [Isoform 2]: Involved in late synaptic long term potention phase in CA1 hippocampal cells and long term memory maintenance. From Homo sapiens (Human).
   2349..2379    +  misc_feature   MCS (fragment): multiple cloning site
   2393..3112    +  CDS            EGFP: the original enhanced GFP (Yang et al., 1996) mammalian codon-optimized
   3129..3212    +  CDS            large T antigen (fragment): large T antigen from SV40 (simian virus 40)
   3235..3356    +  polyA_signal   SV40 poly(A) signal: SV40 polyadenylation signal
   3390..3818    -  rep_origin     f1 ori (sequence partly withheld): f1 bacteriophage origin of replication; arrow indicates direction of (+) strand synthesis
   3845..3949    +  promoter       AmpR promoter: bla
   3951..4308    +  promoter       SV40 promoter: SV40 enhancer and early promoter
   4343..5137    +  CDS            NeoR/KanR: aminoglycoside phosphotransferase from Tn5; aph(3')-II (or nptII); confers resistance to neomycin, kanamycin, and G418 (Geneticin®)
   5158..5310    +  CDS            ble (fragment): BLE_KLEPN - Experimental evidence at protein level: Swiss-Prot protein existence level 1. Binding protein with a strong affinity to the bleomycin family of antibiotics. Binds to CL990; an antimitotic-antibiotic compound. From Klebsiella pneumoniae.
   5369..5416    +  polyA_signal   HSV TK poly(A) signal: herpes simplex virus thymidine kinase polyadenylation signal (Cole and Stacy, 1985)
   5507..5523    -  polyA_signal   bGH poly(A) signal (fragment): bovine growth hormone polyadenylation signal
   5745..6333    +  rep_origin     ori: high-copy-number ColE1/pMB1/pBR322/pUC origin of replication
   6448..6507    +  enhancer       CMV enhancer (fragment): human cytomegalovirus immediate early enhancer
>Addgene plasmid #110512 | EGFP-PKCZ | addgene full sequence | sequence record 210755 | Addgene NGS Result
CGTTACATAACTTACGGTAAATGGCCCGCCTGGCTGACCGCCCAACGACCCCCGCCCATTGACGTCAATA
ATGACGTATGTTCCCATAGTAACGCCAATAGGGACTTTCCATTGACGTCAATGGGTGGAGTATTTACGGT
AAACTGCCCACTTGGCAGTACATCAAGTGTATCATATGCCAAGTACGCCCCCTATTGACGTCAATGACGG
TAAATGGCCCGCCTGGCATTATGCCCAGTACATGACCTTATGGGACTTTCCTACTTGGCAGTACATCTAC
GTATTAGTCATCGCTATTACCATGGTGATGCGGTTTTGGCAGTACATCAATGGGCGTGGATAGCGGTTTG
ACTCACGGGGATTTCCAAGTCTCCACCCCATTGACGTCAATGGGAGTTTGTTTTGGCACCAAAATCAACG
GGACTTTCCAAAATGTCGTAACAACTCCGCCCCATTGACGCAAATGGGCGGTAGGCGTGTACGGTGGGAG
GTCTATATAAGCAGAGCTGGTTTAGTGAACCGTCAGATCCGCTAGCGCTACCGGACTCAGATCTCGAGCT
CAAGCTTCGAATTCATGCCCAGCAGGACCGGCCCCAAGATGGAAGGGAGCGGCGGCCGCGTCCGCCTCAA
GGCGCATTACGGGGGGGACATCTTCATCACCAGCGTGGACGCCGCCACGACCTTCGAGGAGCTCTGTGAG
GAAGTGAGAGACATGTGTCGTCTGCACCAGCAGCACCCGCTCACCCTCAAGTGGGTGGACAGCGAAGGTG
ACCCTTGCACGGTGTCCTCCCAGATGGAGCTGGAAGAGGCTTTCCGCCTGGCCCGTCAGTGCAGGGATGA
AGGCCTCATCATTCATGTTTTCCCGAGCACCCCTGAGCAGCCTGGCCTGCCATGTCCGGGAGAAGACAAA
TCTATCTACCGCCGGGGAGCCAGAAGATGGAGGAAGCTGTACCGTGCCAACGGCCACCTCTTCCAAGCCA
AGCGCTTTAACAGGAGAGCGTACTGCGGTCAGTGCAGCGAGAGGATATGGGGCCTCGCGAGGCAAGGCTA
CAGGTGCATCAACTGCAAACTGCTGGTCCATAAGCGCTGCCACGGCCTCGTCCCGCTGACCTGCAGGAAG
CATATGGATTCTGTCATGCCTTCCCAAGAGCCTCCAGTAGACGACAAGAACGAGGACGCCGACCTTCCTT
CCGAGGAGACAGATGGAATTGCTTACATTTCCTCATCCCGGAAGCATGACAGCATTAAAGACGACTCGGA
GGACCTTAAGCCAGTTATCGATGGGATGGATGGAATCAAAATCTCTCAGGGGCTTGGGCTGCAGGACTTT
GACCTAATCAGAGTCATCGGGCGCGGGAGCTACGCCAAGGTTCTCCTGGTGCGGTTGAAGAAGAATGACC
AAATTTACGCCATGAAAGTGGTGAAGAAAGAGCTGGTGCATGATGACGAGGATATTGACTGGGTACAGAC
AGAGAAGCACGTGTTTGAGCAGGCATCCAGCAACCCCTTCCTGGTCGGATTACACTCCTGCTTCCAGACG
ACAAGTCGGTTGTTCCTGGTCATTGAGTACGTCAACGGCGGGGACCTGATGTTCCACATGCAGAGGCAGA
GGAAGCTCCCTGAGGAGCACGCCAGGTTCTACGCGGCCGAGATCTGCATCGCCCTCAACTTCCTGCACGA
GAGGGGGATCATCTACAGGGACCTGAAGCTGGACAACGTCCTCCTGGATGCGGACGGGCACATCAAGCTC
ACAGACTACGGCATGTGCAAGGAAGGCCTGGGCCCTGGTGACACAACGAGCACTTTCTGCGGAACCCCGA
ATTACATCGCCCCCGAAATCCTGCGGGGAGAGGAGTACGGGTTCAGCGTGGACTGGTGGGCGCTGGGAGT
CCTCATGTTTGAGATGATGGCCGGGCGCTCCCCGTTCGACATCATCACCGACAACCCGGACATGAACACA
GAGGACTACCTTTTCCAAGTGATCCTGGAGAAGCCCATCCGGATCCCCCGGTTCCTGTCCGTCAAAGCCT
CCCATGTTTTAAAAGGATTTTTAAATAAGGACCCCAAAGAGAGGCTCGGCTGCCGGCCACAGACTGGATT
TTCTGACATCAAGTCCCACGCGTTCTTCCGCAGCATAGACTGGGACTTGCTGGAGAAGAAGCAGGCGCTC
CCTCCATTCCAGCCACAGATCACAGACGACTACGGTCTGGACAACTTTGACACACAGTTCACCAGCGAGC
CCGTGCAGCTGACCCCAGACGATGAGGATGCCATAAAGAGGATCGACCAGTCAGAGTTCGAAGGCTTTGA
GTATATCAACCCATTATTGCTGTCCACCGAGGAGTCGGTGCAGTCGACGGTACCGCGGGCCCGGGATCCA
CCGGTCGCCACCATGGTGAGCAAGGGCGAGGAGCTGTTCACCGGGGTGGTGCCCATCCTGGTCGAGCTGG
ACGGCGACGTAAACGGCCACAAGTTCAGCGTGTCCGGCGAGGGCGAGGGCGATGCCACCTACGGCAAGCT
GACCCTGAAGTTCATCTGCACCACCGGCAAGCTGCCCGTGCCCTGGCCCACCCTCGTGACCACCCTGACC
TACGGCGTGCAGTGCTTCAGCCGCTACCCCGACCACATGAAGCAGCACGACTTCTTCAAGTCCGCCATGC
CCGAAGGCTACGTCCAGGAGCGCACCATCTTCTTCAAGGACGACGGCAACTACAAGACCCGCGCCGAGGT
GAAGTTCGAGGGCGACACCCTGGTGAACCGCATCGAGCTGAAGGGCATCGACTTCAAGGAGGACGGCAAC
ATCCTGGGGCACAAGCTGGAGTACAACTACAACAGCCACAACGTCTATATCATGGCCGACAAGCAGAAGA
ACGGCATCAAGGTGAACTTCAAGATCCGCCACAACATCGAGGACGGCAGCGTGCAGCTCGCCGACCACTA
CCAGCAGAACACCCCCATCGGCGACGGCCCCGTGCTGCTGCCCGACAACCACTACCTGAGCACCCAGTCC
GCCCTGAGCAAAGACCCCAACGAGAAGCGCGATCACATGGTCCTGCTGGAGTTCGTGACCGCCGCCGGGA
TCACTCTCGGCATGGACGAGCTGTACAAGTAAAGCGGCCGCGACTCTAGATCATAATCAGCCATACCACA
TTTGTAGAGGTTTTACTTGCTTTAAAAAACCTCCCACACCTCCCCCTGAACCTGAAACATAAAATGAATG
CAATTGTTGTTGTTAACTTGTTTATTGCAGCTTATAATGGTTACAAATAAAGCAATAGCATCACAAATTT
CACAAATAAAGCATTTTTTTCACTGCATTCTAGTTGTGGTTTGTCCAAACTCATCAATGTATCTTAAGGC
GTAAATTGTAAGCGTTAATATTTTGTTAAAATTCGCGTTAAATTTTTGTTAAATCAGCTCATTTTTTAAC
CAATAGGCCGAAATCGGCAAAATCCCTTATAAATCAAAAGAATAGACCGAGATAGGGT
[37 nt withheld, positions 3489-3525]
AAAGAACGTGGACTCCAACGTCAAAGG
[49 nt withheld, positions 3553-3601]
T
[91 nt withheld, positions 3603-3693]
G
[124 nt withheld, positions 3695-3818]
CAGGTGGCACTTTTCGGGGAAATGTGCGCGGAACCCCTATTTGTTTATTTTTCTAAATACATTCAAATAT
GTATCCGCTCATGAGACAATAACCCTGATAAATGCTTCAATAATATTGAAAAAGGAAGAGTCCTGAGGCG
GAAAGAACCAGCTGTGGAATGTGTGTCAGTTAGGGTGTGGAAAGTCCCCAGGCTCCCCAGCAGGCAGAAG
TATGCAAAGCATGCATCTCAATTAGTCAGCAACCAGGTGTGGAAAGTCCCCAGGCTCCCCAGCAGGCAGA
AGTATGCAAAGCATGCATCTCAATTAGTCAGCAACCATAGTCCCGCCCCTAACTCCGCCCATCCCGCCCC
TAACTCCGCCCAGTTCCGCCCATTCTCCGCCCCATGGCTGACTAATTTTTTTTATTTATGCAGAGGCCGA
GGCCGCCTCGGCCTCTGAGCTATTCCAGAAGTAGTGAGGAGGCTTTTTTGGAGGCCTAGGCTTTTGCAAA
GATCGATCAAGAGACAGGATGAGGATCGTTTCGCATGATTGAACAAGATGGATTGCACGCAGGTTCTCCG
GCCGCTTGGGTGGAGAGGCTATTCGGCTATGACTGGGCACAACAGACAATCGGCTGCTCTGATGCCGCCG
TGTTCCGGCTGTCAGCGCAGGGGCGCCCGGTTCTTTTTGTCAAGACCGACCTGTCCGGTGCCCTGAATGA
ACTGCAAGACGAGGCAGCGCGGCTATCGTGGCTGGCCACGACGGGCGTTCCTTGCGCAGCTGTGCTCGAC
GTTGTCACTGAAGCGGGAAGGGACTGGCTGCTATTGGGCGAAGTGCCGGGGCAGGATCTCCTGTCATCTC
ACCTTGCTCCTGCCGAGAAAGTATCCATCATGGCTGATGCAATGCGGCGGCTGCATACGCTTGATCCGGC
TACCTGCCCATTCGACCACCAAGCGAAACATCGCATCGAGCGAGCACGTACTCGGATGGAAGCCGGTCTT
GTCGATCAGGATGATCTGGACGAAGAGCATCAGGGGCTCGCGCCAGCCGAACTGTTCGCCAGGCTCAAGG
CGAGCATGCCCGACGGCGAGGATCTCGTCGTGACCCATGGCGATGCCTGCTTGCCGAATATCATGGTGGA
AAATGGCCGCTTTTCTGGATTCATCGACTGTGGCCGGCTGGGTGTGGCGGACCGCTATCAGGACATAGCG
TTGGCTACCCGTGATATTGCTGAAGAGCTTGGCGGCGAATGGGCTGACCGCTTCCTCGTGCTTTACGGTA
TCGCCGCTCCCGATTCGCAGCGCATCGCCTTCTATCGCCTTCTTGACGAGTTCTTCTGAGCGGGACTCTG
GGGTTCGAAATGACCGACCAAGCGACGCCCAACCTGCCATCACGAGATTTCGATTCCACCGCCGCCTTCT
ATGAAAGGTTGGGCTTCGGAATCGTTTTCCGGGACGCCGGCTGGATGATCCTCCAGCGCGGGGATCTCAT
GCTGGAGTTCTTCGCCCACCCTAGGGGGAGGCTAACTGAAACACGGAAGGAGACAATACCGGAAGGAACC
CGCGCTATGACGGCAATAAAAAGACAGAATAAAACGCACGGTGTTGGGTCGTTTGTTCATAAACGCGGGG
TTCGGTCCCAGGGCTGGCACTCTGTCGATACCCCACCGAGACCCCATTGGGGCCAATACGCCCGCGTTTC
TTCCTTTTCCCCACCCCACCCCCCAAGTTCGGGTGAAGGCCCAGGGCTCGCAGCCAACGTCGGGGCGGCA
GGCCCTGCCATAGCCTCAGGTTACTCATATATACTTTAGATTGATTTAAAACTTCATTTTTAATTTAAAA
GGATCTAGGTGAAGATCCTTTTTGATAATCTCATGACCAAAATCCCTTAACGTGAGTTTTCGTTCCACTG
AGCGTCAGACCCCGTAGAAAAGATCAAAGGATCTTCTTGAGATCCTTTTTTTCTGCGCGTAATCTGCTGC
TTGCAAACAAAAAAACCACCGCTACCAGCGGTGGTTTGTTTGCCGGATCAAGAGCTACCAACTCTTTTTC
CGAAGGTAACTGGCTTCAGCAGAGCGCAGATACCAAATACTGTTCTTCTAGTGTAGCCGTAGTTAGGCCA
CCACTTCAAGAACTCTGTAGCACCGCCTACATACCTCGCTCTGCTAATCCTGTTACCAGTGGCTGCTGCC
AGTGGCGATAAGTCGTGTCTTACCGGGTTGGACTCAAGACGATAGTTACCGGATAAGGCGCAGCGGTCGG
GCTGAACGGGGGGTTCGTGCACACAGCCCAGCTTGGAGCGAACGACCTACACCGAACTGAGATACCTACA
GCGTGAGCTATGAGAAAGCGCCACGCTTCCCGAAGGGAGAAAGGCGGACAGGTATCCGGTAAGCGGCAGG
GTCGGAACAGGAGAGCGCACGAGGGAGCTTCCAGGGGGAAACGCCTGGTATCTTTATAGTCCTGTCGGGT
TTCGCCACCTCTGACTTGAGCGTCGATTTTTGTGATGCTCGTCAGGGGGGCGGAGCCTATGGAAAAACGC
CAGCAACGCGGCCTTTTTACGGTTCCTGGCCTTTTGCTGGCCTTTTGCTCACATGTTCTTTCCTGCGTTA
TCCCCTGATTCTGTGGATAACCGTATTACCGCCATGCATTAGTTATTAATAGTAATCAATTACGGGGTCA
TTAGTTCATAGCCCATATATGGAGTTCCG
